>Addgene plasmid #236689 | pAAVLINKv1-pCALM1-Cre-3' KDM6A | addgene full sequence | sequence record 476860 | Addgene NGS Result
GTGCCTATCAGAAACGCAAGAGTCTTCTCTGTCTCGACAAGCCCAGTTTCATAAATTGCTATAAAGTATC
CTATACGAAGTTATACTAGTTATTGGTCTCCTTAAACCTGTCTTGTAACCTTGATACTTACCTAATCGCC
ATCTTCCAGCAGGCGCACCATTGCCCCTGTTTCACTATCCAGGTTACGGATATAGTTCATTACAATATTT
ACATTGGTCCAGCCACCAGCTTGCATGATCTCCGGTATTGAAACTCCAGCGCGGGCCATATCTCGCGCGG
CTCCGACACGGGCACTGTGTCCAGACCAGGCCAGGTATCTCTGACCAGAGTCATCCTTAGCGCCGTAAAT
CAATCGATGAGTTGCTTCAAAAATCCCTTCCAGGGCGCGAGTTGATAGCTGGCTGGTGGCAGATGGCGCG
GCAACACCATTTTTTCTGACCCGGCAAAACAGGTAGTTATTCGGATCATCAGCTACACCAGAGACGGAAA
TCCATCGCTCGACCAGTTTAGTTACCCCCAGGCTAAGTGCCTTCTCTACACCTGCGGTGCTAACCAGCGT
TTTCGTTCTGCCAATATGGATTAACATTCTCCCACCGTCAGTACGTGAGATATCTTTAACCCTGATCCTG
GCAATTTCGGCTATACGTAACAGGGTGTTATAAGCAATCCCCAGAAATGCCAGATTACGTATATCCTGGC
AGCGATCGCTATTTTCCATGAGTGAACGAACCTGGTCGAAATCAGTGCGTTCGAACGCTAGAGCCTGTTT
TGCACGTTCACCGGCATCAACGTTTTCTTTTCGGATCCGCCGCATAACCAGTGAAACAGCATTGCTGTCA
CTTGGTCGTGGCAGCCCGGACCGACGATGAAGCATGTTTAGCTGGCCCAAATGTTGCTGGATGGTTTTTA
CTGCCAGACCGCGCGCCTGAAGATATAGAAGATAATCGCGAACATCTTCAGGTTCTGCGGGAAACCATTT
CCGGTTATTCAACTTGCACCATGCCGCCCACGACCGGCAAACGGACAGAAGCATTTTCCAGGTATGCTCA
GAAAACGCCTGGCGATCCCTGAACATGTCCATCAGGTTCTTGCGAACCTCATCACTCGTTGCATCGACCG
GTAATGCAGGCAAATTTTGGTGTACGGTCAGTAAATTGGACATGGTGGCGTACGAGTAACGGCACGGCGT
CCACGACACTCCCAGCACCACTGCCGGAGCGCGAGTCTGCGCCCCGCGATATATATATGGTGCGCCGTAT
CCCTCCGCCGCGGCGGAGCCGCCTCGCGCAGAGCGACGCGTGCGGCCGCAGGAACCCCTAGTGATGGAGT
TGGCCACTCCCTCTCTGCGCGCTCGCTCGCTCACTGAGGCCGGGCGACCAAAGGTCGCCCGACGCCCGGG
CGGCCTCAGTGAGCGAGCGAGCGCGCAGCTGCCTGCAGGACATGTGAGCAAAAGGCCAGCAAAAGGCCAG
GAACCGTAAAAAGGCCGCGTTGCTGGCGTTTTTCCATAGGCTCCGCCCCCCTGACGAGCATCACAAAAAT
CGACGCTCAAGTCAGAGGTGGCGAAACCCGACAGGACTATAAAGATACCAGGCGTTTCCCCCTGGAAGCT
CCCTCGTGCGCTCTCCTGTTCCGACCCTGCCGCTTACCGGATACCTGTCCGCCTTTCTCCCTTCGGGAAG
CGTGGCGCTTTCTCATAGCTCACGCTGTAGGTATCTCAGTTCGGTGTAGGTCGTTCGCTCCAAGCTGGGC
TGTGTGCACGAACCCCCCGTTCAGCCCGACCGCTGCGCCTTATCCGGTAACTATCGTCTTGAGTCCAACC
CGGTAAGACACGACTTATCGCCACTGGCAGCAGCCACTGGTAACAGGATTAGCAGAGCGAGGTATGTAGG
CGGTGCTACAGAGTTCTTGAAGTGGTGGCCTAACTACGGCTACACTAGAAGAACAGTATTTGGTATCTGC
GCTCTGCTGAAGCCAGTTACCTTCGGAAAAAGAGTTGGTAGCTCTTGATCCGGCAAACAAACCACCGCTG
GTAGCGGTGGTTTTTTTGTTTGCAAGCAGCAGATTACGCGCAGAAAAAAAGGATCTCAAGAAGATCCTTT
GATCTTTTCTACGGGGTCTGACGCTCAGTGGAACGAAAACTCACGTTAAGGGATTTTGGTCATGAGATTA
TCAAAAAGGATCTTCACCTAGATCCTTTTAAATTAAAAATGAAGTTTTAAATCAATCTAAAGTATATATG
AGTAAACTTGGTCTGACAGTTACCAATGCTTAATCAGTGAGGCACCTATCTCAGCGATCTGTCTATTTCG
TTCATCCATAGTTGCCTGACTCCCCGTCGTGTAGATAACTACGATACGGGAGGGCTTACCATCTGGCCCC
AGTGCTGCAATGATACCGCGAGACCCACGCTCACCGGCTCCAGATTTATCAGCAATAAACCAGCCAGCCG
GAAGGGCCGAGCGCAGAAGTGGTCCTGCAACTTTATCCGCCTCCATCCAGTCTATTAATTGTTGCCGGGA
AGCTAGAGTAAGTAGTTCGCCAGTTAATAGTTTGCGCAACGTTGTTGCCATTGCTACAGGCATCGTGGTG
TCACGCTCGTCGTTTGGTATGGCTTCATTCAGCTCCGGTTCCCAACGATCAAGGCGAGTTACATGATCCC
CCATGTTGTGCAAAAAAGCGGTTAGCTCCTTCGGTCCTCCGATCGTTGTCAGAAGTAAGTTGGCCGCAGT
GTTATCACTCATGGTTATGGCAGCACTGCATAATTCTCTTACTGTCATGCCATCCGTAAGATGCTTTTCT
GTGACTGGTGAGTACTCAACCAAGTCATTCTGAGAATAGTGTATGCGGCGACCGAGTTGCTCTTGCCCGG
CGTCAATACGGGATAATACCGCGCCACATAGCAGAACTTTAAAAGTGCTCATCATTGGAAAACGTTCTTC
GGGGCGAAAACTCTCAAGGATCTTACCGCTGTTGAGATCCAGTTCGATGTAACCCACTCGTGCACCCAAC
TGATCTTCAGCATCTTTTACTTTCACCAGCGTTTCTGGGTGAGCAAAAACAGGAAGGCAAAATGCCGCAA
AAAAGGGAATAAGGGCGACACGGAAATGTTGAATACTCATACTCTTCCTTTTTCAATATTATTGAAGCAT
TTATCAGGGTTATTGTCTCATGAGCGGATACATATTTGAATGTATTTAGAAAAATAAACAAATAGGGGTT
CCGCGCACATTTCCCCGAAAAGTGCCACCTGACGTCTAAGAAACCATTATTATCATGACATTAACCTATA
AAAATAGGCGTATCACGAGGCCCTTTCGTCTCGCGCGTTTCGGTGATGACGGTGAAAACCTCTGACACAT
GCAGCTCCCGGAGACGGTCACAGCTTGTCTGTAAGCGGATGCCGGGAGCAGACAAGCCCGTCAGGGCGCG
TCAGCGGGTGTTGGCGGGTGTCGGGGCTGGCTTAACTATGCGGCATCAGAGCAGATTGTACTGAGAGTGC
ACCATAAAATTGTAAACGTTAATATTTTGTTAAAATTCGCGTTAAATTTTTGTTAAATCAGCTCATTTTT
TAACCAATAGACCGAAATCGGCAAAATCCCTTATAAATCAAAAGAATAGCCCGAGATAGAGT
[37 nt withheld, positions 3633-3669]
AAAGAACGTGGACTCCAACGTCAAAGG
[141 nt withheld, positions 3697-3837]
G
[46 nt withheld, positions 3839-3884]
A
[95 nt withheld, positions 3886-3980]
TATGCGGTGTGAAATACCGCACAGATGCGTAAGGAGAAAATACCGCATCAGGCGCCCCTGCAGGCAGCTG
CGCGCTCGCTCGCTCACTGAGGCCGCCCGGGCAAAGCCCGGGCGTCGGGCGACCTTTGGTCGCCCGGCCT
CAGTGAGCGAGCGAGCGCGCAGAGAGGGAGTGGCCAACTCCATCACTAGGGGTTCCTGCGGCCGCTCGGT
CCGCACGTGCCACACCGGTCTCCAGATCTTTAAAAAACCTCCCACATCTCCCCCTGAACCTGAAACATAA
AATGAATGCAATTGTTGTTGTTAACTTGTTTATTGCAGCTTATAATGGTTACAAATAAAGCAATAGCATC
ACAAATTTCACAAATAAAGCTAGATGGTTACAAATAAAGCAATAGCATCACAAATTTCACAAATAAACAC
CACGGAATTGTCAGTGCCCAACAGCCGAGCCCCTGTCCAGCAGCGGGCAAGGCAGGCGGCGATGAGTTCC
GCCGTGGCAAGAACTAACCAGGATTTATACAAGGAGGAGAAAATGAAAGCCATACGGGAAGCAATAGCAT
GATACAAAGGCATTAAAGCAGCGTATCCACATAGCGTAAAAGGAGCAACATAGTTAAGAATACCAGTCAA
TCTTTCACAAATTTTGTAATCCAGAGGTTGATTATCTCGAGTTACTTGTCATCGTCATCCTTGTAGTCGA
TGTCATGATCTTTATAATCACCGTCATGGTCTTTGTAGTCTGTACAAGATGAGGCGGATGGTAATGGAGG
AGCTAATGTAAATTGGTCATAGACTTGCATCAGGTCCTCCATTTTGTACTGTTCTAGCACCACAAAGTTT
TCCAAGTTTCCGCTTGTTTTTCGTGCACAATCTTGGCAATGTACTATGTAGGTCTTTCGTGAATTACTCT
CATTAGTGACAAAAAGCAGATCAAAAACCTCCACTTCACAAATGCTACAGTAATGAGCTGGTTCTTCTTT
TGTCCGCCCATGCCATATAATCTCTTTTCCTGCAGCAATGAGAGCTTCCCTCAATGTCTGACATTGCTTC
AGAGTTCTTAGAAGACAATACTTAATCATTTCAAAAAGCTTTGGATCTGAGACCTTGATATTTCGTGCCA
TATTCCAGGAAAGATGAACCATGGGTACTATTGACTTCACACTTTGCAATTTGTTCCATTCGTACCGTTC
CACTGCCAATTTATACTGGCAGGCTGTAAGTGGACCAACATTCCAAGCAATGTTGTTGCACCAGCCAATA
GCCTGAACCCAATGAACAGTGCCTGCATTTATCCAGACCAAATCTCCAGGTCGCTGAATAAACCTATACA
CTGGAACATTTGCTTCATAAAGATCTTCAAGATTGGGCCACCAAGAACCCATTAGGAAATTCAAATTATT
TTTTTCACAGAAGTCATTCAGAACACCCCAGTAACCTTCAGGAACAACAAACCATTCACAGTCACCTGGG
CCAATATTTATGTTAACTGAACAGAAGTTGTTATTTTCCTGATGACCTGGTGTTCTGCTCCCTGGAACTT
TCATGTATAGTTGAACTGTGTTCATGCCCAATATGGTATGACCAACATGGCTTAGAAGATTTCCTGCTGA
TACGACACGCACAAAAGCAGGAAGTTTAGTCAGCTCATGTAGCTGCAACTTCCACTTTTTGTCATCAGAT
AGGTCAATATTGGTCCCAAACTTTATGGTTTTAAAGGGTCCTTTCCTCCTCCTCCCAGAATTATCTGACG
ATGTAGATTCACTATCTGAGTGGTCTTTATGATGACTTCTTTTTTCATTTTCTTCTCTCAATGATTCCTG
GAATGAGGAGGCCTGGTACTGTGCATATTTAGCAATTGTAGTATGAGATCTATTACTTTCACAATGCCAG
ATTTTCTTTGTTCCAGTGGGATCCCAGTTTTCATCTGCTGGCTGCAACAACTGTGTCCTCACTTCTACCA
TATGTTCATTGTTAGCTTCCACCAAAGTTTTAGTAGAGAAAAGTCCCAGGTCTAACTTAAGAGCTCCAGC
AAGGCCACGTATTACTGTAACAGGGTTGTTCGGATTTGTACAAAATTGATGTAATGGAGGAAAGAAAGCA
TCACGTTTATTTTCCAAGTAAATACTAGGTGTAGGTGGATTCAACTTGTCCTTTGGCAAGGGAGGGTATG
GTGAAGATGGTGGTCTTGGAGGTGGACATTTATCCAACAAAATGCTACTGTTAGATAAGCCATTTTTACC
TAGATTCCTGCATGCCTTCAGAACTTCTGCTGAGCTGGGGTATATGGACACAGACATTGATGGTATGATC
TGTGGACTAGGTTTGTGGTTAACCAGAAGCAGATCTGTTTTCATGGGGCTCTGAGATTCTTCCATCCCTT
CTCCATTAATTGTGTGTAGCCCACTGTGAGGGCTGTTAAGGCTGGTAACACTGTTTGTGGTTGTCTGCTC
AGTGGATTTTGGAGAAGGTGTTGCTGTTGAAATGGCTGAAGATGGTGAAGAGGCAACAGAGTTATCAGTC
TTTGTATGAACAGCTGGGTGGATGTTATTGACTTTGTCACAGGTTCCAGTACCCACATTGTTATTGGCTT
TTCCCATCAACAAGGCAGAGAGCTGAGGATTGTCTGAACTTAGTAAACCTGGTGACTTAGAATCTCCATG
GCTAGGACTGCAAACAGCATCTGCCGTCATCTGATGGACATGATTAGGAAGTCCCTCGACACTGGCAGTG
CTGTTAGGTGTCTCTCCAGTGTGCCTGCTTGTTTCAGGCACCGTCAATATGTTTCCTGAAGGCTTGCTCT
CTTTGGTTAAGGTAATGCCTTGTTGTCCACCTGAGGTAGCAGTGTGAGAGGAGAGGTGATTGAGAGCAGC
CCCCTGTGGAGAGAAAGGCAAAGTGGATGTCAGTAAGACCAATAG
Features (pLannotate 1.2.2; 20 found; start..end, strand, type, name):
      1..50      -  intron         chimeric intron (fragment): chimera between introns from human β-globin and immunoglobulin heavy chain genes
     60..84      -  protein_bind   lox2272 (fragment): Cre-mediated recombination occurs in the 8-bp core sequence (GGATACTT). lox2272 sites are compatible with each other, but incompatible with loxP or loxN sites (Lee and Saito, 1988). Cre recombinase
     91..131     -  intron         chimeric intron (fragment): chimera between introns from human β-globin and immunoglobulin heavy chain genes
    135..1163    -  CDS            cre: RECR_BPP1 - Experimental evidence at protein level: Swiss-Prot protein existence level 1. Catalyzes site-specific recombination between two 34-base- pair LOXP sites. Its role is to maintain the phage genome as a monomeric unit-copy plasmid in the lysogenic state. From Escherichia phage P1 (Bacteriophage P1).
   1345..1372    -  repeat_region  AAV2 ITR (fragment): inverted terminal repeat of adeno-associated virus serotype 2 inverted
   1401..1428    -  repeat_region  AAV2 ITR (fragment): inverted terminal repeat of adeno-associated virus serotype 2 inverted
   1501..2089    -  rep_origin     ori: high-copy-number ColE1/pMB1/pBR322/pUC origin of replication
   2260..3120    -  CDS            AmpR: β-lactamase; bla; confers resistance to ampicillin, carbenicillin, and related antibiotics
   3121..3225    -  promoter       AmpR promoter: bla
   3320..3355    +  CDS            rop (fragment): Rop protein, which maintains plasmids at low copy number; rop
   3457..3506    +  misc_feature   bom (fragment): basis of mobility region from pBR322
   3507..3962    -  rep_origin     f1 ori (sequence partly withheld): f1 bacteriophage origin of replication; arrow indicates direction of (+) strand synthesis
   3981..4032    +  misc_feature   bom (fragment): basis of mobility region from pBR322
   4037..4177    -  repeat_region  AAV2 ITR: inverted terminal repeat of adeno-associated virus serotype 2 inverted
   4283..4350    +  polyA_signal   SV40 poly(A) signal (fragment): SV40 polyadenylation signal
   4354..4397    +  polyA_signal   SV40 poly(A) signal (fragment): SV40 polyadenylation signal
   4396..4480    -  misc_feature   WPRE (fragment): woodchuck hepatitis virus posttranscriptional regulatory element
   4486..4643    -  misc_feature   WPRE (fragment): woodchuck hepatitis virus posttranscriptional regulatory element
   4655..4720    -  CDS            3xFLAG: three tandem FLAG® epitope tags, followed by an enterokinase cleavage site
   4727..6874    -  CDS            KDM6A (fragment): KDM6A_HUMAN - Also known as UTX. Experimental evidence at protein level: Swiss-Prot protein existence level 1. Histone demethylase that specifically demethylates 'Lys-27' of histone H3, thereby playing a central role in histone code (PubMed:17851529, PubMed:17713478, PubMed:17761849). Demethylates trimethylated and dimethylated but not monomethylated H3 'Lys-27' (PubMed:17851529, PubMed:17713478, PubMed:17761849). Plays a central role in regulation of posterior development, by regulating HOX gene expression (PubMed:17851529). Demethylation of 'Lys-27' of histone H3 is concomitant with methylat
