[The description below was written by a language model from this plasmid's Addgene catalogue record and pLannotate feature annotations shown in this document.]
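Description:
pAAVLINKv1-pCALM1-Cre-3' KDM6A is the 3' half of a two-vector AAV system (AAVLINK) designed to deliver cargo too large for a single AAV capsid, here the human histone H3 lysine-27 demethylase KDM6A (UTX). It is built on a pAAV-hSyn-EGFP-derived backbone and is a transfer plasmid for recombinant AAV production, with AAV2 inverted terminal repeats flanking the payload. One ITR is annotated in full and the other only as short fragments. In bacteria it is maintained through a high-copy ColE1/pUC origin and selected with ampicillin via the β-lactamase gene. An f1 origin is also present.

All payload elements lie on the same strand of the circular 6.9 kb sequence. In transcriptional order they are a Cre recombinase coding sequence, chimeric β-globin/immunoglobulin intron fragments surrounding a lox2272 site, a roughly 2.1 kb C-terminal fragment of the KDM6A coding sequence fused to a 3xFLAG tag, WPRE fragments, and SV40 polyadenylation signal fragments. The catalogue lists the promoter as pCALM1. It is not detected in the feature table, although an unannotated gap between the ITR fragments and Cre is where it would be expected.

The layout suggests that Cre expressed from this vector recombines the lox2272 site with a compatible site on a partner 5' vector, joining the two genomes. The lox scar would sit within an intron and be spliced out, yielding a full-length, C-terminally FLAG-tagged KDM6A transcript. This mechanism is inferred from the arrangement and the stated DNA-recombination purpose rather than spelled out in the record. The matching 5' vector is not described here, and the depositor refers users to the publication for it.
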