Addgene plasmid #236689: pAAVLINKv1-pCALM1-Cre-3' KDM6A
Purpose: 3' AAVLINK plasmid for KDM6A expression
Depositing lab: Zhonghua Lu. Depositing organization: Shenzhen Institute of Advanced Technology (SIAT), Chinese Academy of Sciences. Publication: AAVLINK: A potent DNA-recombination method for large cargo delivery in gene therapy. Lin J, Lin Y, Liu N, Cao W, Zhang J, Wen S, Zhang Y, Liao W, Hong Z, Lin Y, Liu Q, Liu H, Li Q, Chen B, Li M, Luo Z, Yang L, Yang Y, Zheng SH, Wang Y, Chu H, Hu Y, Qin Y, Luo BX, Tian S, Chen Y, Yan T, Yang L, Wang H, Liu T, Jiang Y, Lu Z. Cell. 2026 Feb 5;189(3):969-986.e17. doi: 10.1016/j.cell.2025.12.039. Epub 2026 Jan 27. PubMed 41605211.
Backbone
  Vector backbone: pAAV-hSyn-EGFP
  Backbone manufacturer: Addgene
  Vector type: AAV, Cre/Lox
Growth in bacteria
  Bacterial resistance: Ampicillin, 100 μg/mL
  Growth temperature: 37°C
  Growth strain: NEB Stable
  Copy number: High Copy
Gene/Insert
  Gene/Insert name: KDM6A
  Species: H. sapiens (human)
  Entrez Gene: KDM6A (a.k.a. KABUK2, UTX, bA386N14.2)
  Promoter: pCALM1
  Tag / fusion protein: FLAG (C terminal on insert)
  Cloning method: Restriction Enzyme; 5′ cloning site unknown (unknown if destroyed); 3′ cloning site unknown (unknown if destroyed)
  Sequencing primers: 5′ n/a
Terms and licenses: Academic/Nonprofit Terms; Industry Terms: Not Available to Industry
Depositor comments: See publication for corresponding AAV Link vectors.
How to cite: pAAVLINKv1-pCALM1-Cre-3' KDM6A was a gift from Zhonghua Lu (Addgene plasmid # 236689 ; http://n2t.net/addgene:236689 ; RRID:Addgene_236689)
